Addgene plasmid #245611: pICSL50056
Purpose: Level 0 Golden Gate part C-Terminal Tag with overhangs TTCG - GCTT
Depositing lab: Mark Youles. Depositing organization: Sainsbury Laboratory, Norwich.
Backbone
  Vector backbone: pICSL01003
  Backbone size w/o insert (bp): 2244
  Vector type: Synthetic Biology
Growth in bacteria
  Bacterial resistance: Spectinomycin, 50 μg/mL
  Growth temperature: 37°C
  Growth strain: DH5alpha
  Copy number: High Copy
Gene/Insert
  Gene/Insert name: C-Terminal tag TurboID (with GUS Intron) +V5
  Species: Synthetic
  Insert size (bp): 1146
  Mutation: BsaI/BpiI sites removed by point-mutation
  Cloning method: Restriction Enzyme; 5′ cloning site BsaI (destroyed during cloning); 3′ cloning site BsaI (destroyed during cloning)
  Sequencing primers: 5′ TCACATGTTCTTTCCTGCG; 3′ GTCTCATGAGCGGATACATATTTGAATG
Terms and licenses: Academic/Nonprofit Terms; Industry Terms: Not Available to Industry
Depositor comments: Level 0 C-Terminal tag module used for GoldenGate assemblies using the MoClo overhang syntax
How to cite: pICSL50056 was a gift from Mark Youles (Addgene plasmid # 245611 ; http://n2t.net/addgene:245611 ; RRID:Addgene_245611)
