[The description below was written by a language model from this plasmid's Addgene catalogue record and pLannotate feature annotations shown in this document.]
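Description:
pICSL50056 is a Level 0 Golden Gate (MoClo syntax) part plasmid built on the pICSL01003 backbone, intended as a synthetic-biology cloning module rather than an expression vector in its own right. It is propagated in E. coli as a high-copy plasmid through a ColE1/pUC-type origin and is selected with spectinomycin. Resistance is provided by the aadA aminoglycoside adenylyltransferase gene, which lies downstream of an annotated AmpR (bla) promoter. The short integrase, gentamicin acetyltransferase and lacI fragments in the feature table appear to be remnants flanking the resistance cassette and backbone, not functional genes.

The insert, about 1.1 kb, is a synthetic C-terminal tag module encoding TurboID followed by a V5 epitope. TurboID is an engineered E. coli biotin ligase with high catalytic efficiency that is used for proximity-dependent biotinylation. The coding sequence is interrupted by a GUS intron, which explains why the annotation splits it into two fragments (a TurboID fragment and a second fragment labelled miniTurbo) separated by a roughly 100 bp gap. An intron of this kind typically restricts production of functional protein to eukaryotic hosts that can splice it, although the record does not state the intended host. The V5 tag is listed in the catalogue but was not detected by the automated annotation.

Internal BsaI and BpiI sites were removed by point mutation to make the part compatible with Type IIS assembly. The module is released with TTCG and GCTT overhangs, the C-terminal tag position in the MoClo syntax, so it can be fused in frame behind a coding sequence and ahead of a terminator when a transcription unit is assembled. The part carries no promoter or terminator of its own. Its typical use is to build fusion proteins for proximity labelling, with the V5 tag allowing detection.
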