Features (pLannotate 1.2.2; 8 found; start..end, strand, type, name):
     39..541     +  CDS            TurboID (fragment): mutant of the E. coli biotin ligase BioID engineered for improved catalytic efficiency (Branon et al., 2018)
    642..1102    +  CDS            miniTurbo (fragment): N-terminally truncated mutant of the E. coli biotin ligase BioID engineered for improved catalytic efficiency (Branon et al., 2018)
   1276..1380    +  promoter       AmpR promoter: bla
   1371..1451    -  CDS            int (fragment): INT2_ECOLX - Protein inferred from homology: Swiss-Prot protein existence level 3. Putative integrase believed to be involved in the insertion of antibiotic resistance genes into plasmids and transposons. From Escherichia coli.
   1539..1595    +  CDS            GmR (fragment): gentamycin acetyltransferase; aacC1; confers resistance to gentamycin
   1602..2390    +  CDS            aadA: S3AD_ECOLX - Experimental evidence at protein level: Swiss-Prot protein existence level 1. Mediates bacterial resistance to the antibiotics streptomycin and spectinomycin. From Escherichia coli.
   2564..3152    +  rep_origin     ori: high-copy-number ColE1/pMB1/pBR322/pUC origin of replication
   3335..3384    +  CDS            lacI (fragment): lac repressor; lacI; The lac repressor binds to the lac operator to inhibit transcription in E. coli. This inhibition can be relieved by adding lactose or isopropyl-β-D-thiogalactopyranoside (IPTG).
>Addgene plasmid #245611 | pICSL50056 | addgene full sequence | sequence record 495583 | Addgene NGS Result
GGTCTCATTCGATGGCTCGGGATCCACCGGTCGCCACCATGAAAGACAATACTGTGCCTCTGAAGCTGAT
CGCTCTCCTGGCTAATGGCGAGTTCCATAGTGGCGAACAGCTGGGAGAAACCCTGGGCATGTCCAGGGCC
GCTATCAACAAGCACATTCAGACTCTGCGCGACTGGGGCGTGGACGTGTTCACCGTGCCCGGAAAGGGCT
ACTCTCTGCCCGAGCCTATCCCGCTGCTGAACGCTAAACAGATTCTGGGACAGCTGGACGGCGGGAGCGT
GGCAGTCCTGCCTGTGGTCGACTCCACCAATCAGTACCTGCTGGATCGAATCGGCGAGCTGAAGAGTGGG
GATGCTTGCATTGCAGAATATCAGCAGGCAGGGAGAGGAAGCAGAGGGAGGAAATGGTTCTCTCCTTTTG
GAGCTAACCTGTACCTGAGTATGTTTTGGCGCCTGAAGCGGGGACCAGCAGCAATCGGCCTGGGCCCGGT
CATCGGAATTGTCATGGCAGAAGCGCTGCGAAAGCTGGGAGCAGACAAGGTACTTCATGCTTCAACGTGT
AACTTAAGAGATACTGTGTGAAATTTTATATTTCCATACATTTGCTTGACCTTTGCTTTTTGTCAATTTT
TTTCCCCTTACAGGTGCGAGTCAAATGGCCCAATGACCTGTATCTGCAGGATAGAAAGCTGGCAGGCATC
CTGGTGGAGCTGGCCGGAATAACAGGCGATGCTGCACAGATCGTCATTGGCGCCGGGATTAACGTGGCTA
TGAGGCGCGTGGAGGAAAGCGTGGTCAATCAGGGCTGGATCACACTGCAGGAAGCAGGGATTAACCTGGA
CAGGAATACTCTGGCCGCTACGCTGATCCGAGAGCTGCGGGCAGCCCTGGAACTGTTCGAGCAGGAAGGC
CTGGCTCCATATCTGCCACGGTGGGAGAAGCTGGATAACTTCATCAATAGACCCGTGAAGCTGATCATTG
GGGACAAAGAGATTTTCGGGATTAGCCGGGGGATTGATAAACAGGGAGCCCTGCTGCTGGAACAGGACGG
AGTTATCAAACCCTGGATGGGCGGAGAAATCAGTCTGCGGTCTGCCGAAAAGGCTAGCGGCAAGCCCATC
CCCAACCCCCTGCTGGGCCTGGACAGCACCTAAGCTTTGAGACCACGTGGCTCTTCAGTGGACGAAAGGG
CCTCGTGATACGCCTATTTTTATAGGTTAATGTCATGATAATAATGGTTTCTTAGACGTCAGGTGGCACT
TTTCGGGGAAATGTGCGCGGAACCCCTATTTGTTTATTTTTCTAAATACATTCAAATATGTATCCGCTCA
TGAGACAATAACCCTGATAAATGCTTCAATAATATTGAAAAAGGAAGAGTATGCGCTCACGCAACTGGTC
CAGAACCTTGACCGAACGCAGCGGTGGTAACGGCGCAGTGGCGGTTTTCATGGCTTGTTATGACTGTTTT
TTTTTGGGGTACAGTCTATGCCTCGGGCATCCAAGCAGCAAGCGCGTTACGCCGTGGGTCGATGTTTGAT
GTTATGGAGCAGCAACGATGTTACGCAGCAGGGCAGTCGCCCTAAAACAAAGTTAAACATCATGAGGGAA
GCGGTGATCGCCGAAGTATCGACTCAACTATCAGAGGTAGTTGGCGTCATCGAGCGCCATCTCGAACCGA
CGTTGCTGGCCGTACATTTGTACGGCTCCGCAGTGGATGGCGGCCTGAAGCCACACAGCGATATTGATTT
GCTGGTTACGGTGACCGTAAGGCTTGATGAAACAACGCGGCGAGCTTTGATCAACGACCTTTTGGAAACT
TCGGCTTCCCCTGGAGAGAGCGAGATTCTCCGCGCTGTAGAAGTCACCATTGTTGTGCACGACGACATCA
TTCCGTGGCGTTATCCAGCTAAGCGCGAACTGCAATTTGGAGAATGGCAGCGCAATGACATTCTTGCAGG
TATCTTCGAGCCAGCCACGATCGACATTGATCTGGCTATCTTGCTGACAAAAGCAAGAGAACATAGCGTT
GCCTTGGTAGGTCCAGCGGCGGAGGAACTCTTTGATCCGGTTCCTGAACAGGATCTATTTGAGGCGCTAA
ATGAAACCTTAACGCTATGGAACTCGCCGCCCGACTGGGCTGGCGATGAGCGAAATGTAGTGCTTACGTT
GTCCCGCATTTGGTACAGCGCAGTAACCGGCAAAATCGCGCCGAAGGATGTCGCTGCCGACTGGGCAATG
GAGCGCCTGCCGGCCCAGTATCAGCCCGTCATACTTGAAGCTAGACAGGCTTATCTTGGACAAGAAGAAG
ATCGCTTGGCCTCGCGCGCAGATCAGTTGGAAGAATTTGTCCATTACGTAAAAGGCGAGATCACCAAGGT
AGTCGGCAAATAACTGTCAGACCAAGTTTACTCATATATACTTTAGATTGATTTAAAACTTCATTTTTAA
TTTAAAAGGATCTAGGTGAAGATCCTTTTTGATAATCTCATGACCAAAATCCCTTAACGTGAGTTTTCGT
TCCACTGAGCGTCAGACCCCGTAGAAAAGATCAAAGGATCTTCTTGAGATCCTTTTTTTCTGCGCGTAAT
CTGCTGCTTGCAAACAAAAAAACCACCGCTACCAGCGGTGGTTTGTTTGCCGGATCAAGAGCTACCAACT
CTTTTTCCGAAGGTAACTGGCTTCAGCAGAGCGCAGATACCAAATACTGTTCTTCTAGTGTAGCCGTAGT
TAGGCCACCACTTCAAGAACTCTGTAGCACCGCCTACATACCTCGCTCTGCTAATCCTGTTACCAGTGGC
TGCTGCCAGTGGCGATAAGTCGTGTCTTACCGGGTTGGACTCAAGACGATAGTTACCGGATAAGGCGCAG
CGGTCGGGCTGAACGGGGGGTTCGTGCACACAGCCCAGCTTGGAGCGAACGACCTACACCGAACTGAGAT
ACCTACAGCGTGAGCTATGAGAAAGCGCCACGCTTCCCGAAGGGAGAAAGGCGGACAGGTATCCGGTAAG
CGGCAGGGTCGGAACAGGAGAGCGCACGAGGGAGCTTCCAGGGGGAAACGCCTGGTATCTTTATAGTCCT
GTCGGGTTTCGCCACCTCTGACTTGAGCGTCGATTTTTGTGATGCTCGTCAGGGGGGCGGAGCCTATGGA
AAAACGCCAGCAACGCGGCCTTTTTACGGTTCCTGGCCTTTTGCTGGCCTTTTGCTCACATGTTCTTTCC
TGCGTTATCCCCTGATTCTGTGGATAACCGTATTACCGCCTTTGAGTGAGCTGATACCGCTCGCCGCAGC
CGAACGACCGAGCGCAGCGAGTCAGTGAGCGAGGAAGCGGAAGAGCGCCCAATACGCAAACCGCCTCTCC
CCGCGCGTTGGCCGATTCATTAATCACTGT
